>Addgene plasmid #241013 | pET-21_MBP-VidN | addgene full sequence | sequence record 479205 | Addgene NGS Result
AGACGTTTTGCAGCAGCAGTCGCTTCACGTTCGCTCGCGTATCGGTGATTCATTCTGCTAACCAGTAAGG
CAACCCCGCCAGCCTAGCCGGGTCCTCAACGACAGGAGCACGATCATGCGCACCCGTGGGGCCGCCATGC
CGGCGATAATGGCCTGCTTCTCGCCGAAACGTTTGGTGGCGGGACCAGTGACGAAGGCTTGAGCGAGGGC
GTGCAAGATTCCGAATACCGCAAGCGACAGGCCGATCATCGTCGCGCTCCAGCGAAAGCGGTCCTCGCCG
AAAATGACCCAGAGCGCTGCCGGCACCTGTCCTACGAGTTGCATGATAAAGAAGACAGTCATAAGTGCGG
CGACGATAGTCATGCCCCGCGCCCACCGGAAGGAGCTGACTGGGTTGAAGGCTCTCAAGGGCATCGGTCG
AGATCCCGGTGCCTAATGAGTGAGCTAACTTACATTAATTGCGTTGCGCTCACTGCCCGCTTTCCAGTCG
GGAAACCTGTCGTGCCAGCTGCATTAATGAATCGGCCAACGCGCGGGGAGAGGCGGTTTGCGTATTGGGC
GCCAGGGTGGTTTTTCTTTTCACCAGTGAGACGGGCAACAGCTGATTGCCCTTCACCGCCTGGCCCTGAG
AGAGTTGCAGCAAGCGGTCCACGCTGGTTTGCCCCAGCAGGCGAAAATCCTGTTTGATGGTGGTTAACGG
CGGGATATAACATGAGCTGTCTTCGGTATCGTCGTATCCCACTACCGAGATATCCGCACCAACGCGCAGC
CCGGACTCGGTAATGGCGCGCATTGCGCCCAGCGCCATCTGATCGTTGGCAACCAGCATCGCAGTGGGAA
CGATGCCCTCATTCAGCATTTGCATGGTTTGTTGAAAACCGGACATGGCACTCCAGTCGCCTTCCCGTTC
CGCTATCGGCTGAATTTGATTGCGAGTGAGATATTTATGCCAGCCAGCCAGACGCAGACGCGCCGAGACA
GAACTTAATGGGCCCGCTAACAGCGCGATTTGCTGGTGACCCAATGCGACCAGATGCTCCACGCCCAGTC
GCGTACCGTCTTCATGGGAGAAAATAATACTGTTGATGGGTGTCTGGTCAGAGACATCAAGAAATAACGC
CGGAACATTAGTGCAGGCAGCTTCCACAGCAATGGCATCCTGGTCATCCAGCGGATAGTTAATGATCAGC
CCACTGACGCGTTGCGCGAGAAGATTGTGCACCGCCGCTTTACAGGCTTCGACGCCGCTTCGTTCTACCA
TCGACACCACCACGCTGGCACCCAGTTGATCGGCGCGAGATTTAATCGCCGCGACAATTTGCGACGGCGC
GTGCAGGGCCAGACTGGAGGTGGCAACGCCAATCAGCAACGACTGTTTGCCCGCCAGTTGTTGTGCCACG
CGGTTGGGAATGTAATTCAGCTCCGCCATCGCCGCTTCCACTTTTTCCCGCGTTTTCGCAGAAACGTGGC
TGGCCTGGTTCACCACGCGGGAAACGGTCTGATAAGAGACACCGGCATACTCTGCGACATCGTATAACGT
TACTGGTTTCACATTCACCACCCTGAATTGACTCTCTTCCGGGCGCTATCATGCCATACCGCGAAAGGTT
TTGCGCCATTCGATGGTGTCCGGGATCTCGACGCTCTCCCTTATGCGACTCCTGCATTAGGAAGCAGCCC
AGTAGTAGGTTGAGGCCGTTGAGCACCGCCGCCGCAAGGAATGGTGCATGCAAGGAGATGGCGCCCAACA
GTCCCCCGGCCACGGGGCCTGCCACCATACCCACGCCGAAACAAGCGCTCATGAGCCCGAAGTGGCGAGC
CCGATCTTCCCCATCGGTGATGTCGGCGATATAGGCGCCAGCAACCGCACCTGTGGCGCCGGTGATGCCG
GCCACGATGCGTCCGGCGTAGAGGATCGAGATCTCGATCCCGCGAAATTAATACGACTCACTATAGGGGA
ATTGTGAGCGGATAACAATTCCCCTCTAGAAATAATTTTGTTTAACTTTAAGAAGGAGATATACATATGA
AGACAGAAGAAGGCAAACTCGTTATCTGGATCAATGGGGACAAGGGCTACAATGGCCTGGCGGAAGTCGG
CAAGAAATTTGAAAAAGATACCGGGATCAAAGTGACCGTTGAACACCCGGATAAATTGGAGGAAAAGTTC
CCGCAAGTGGCCGCGACCGGAGATGGTCCTGACATAATTTTTTGGGCGCACGATCGGTTTGGTGGGTACG
CTCAATCGGGCCTTCTAGCAGAAATTACGCCGGACAAAGCGTTTCAGGATAAACTCTATCCGTTTACCTG
GGACGCGGTACGCTATAATGGAAAACTGATTGCATATCCGATTGCAGTGGAAGCGCTGAGCCTTATTTAC
AATAAAGATCTGCTTCCTAATCCGCCCAAGACCTGGGAAGAAATTCCGGCACTGGACAAAGAACTGAAAG
CCAAAGGTAAAAGCGCACTTATGTTCAATCTGCAGGAGCCGTATTTCACCTGGCCGCTAATCGCGGCCGA
CGGCGGTTATGCCTTTAAATATGAAAACGGCAAGTATGATATCAAAGATGTTGGTGTAGACAACGCCGGT
GCCAAAGCTGGCTTGACCTTCTTGGTGGATTTAATTAAAAACAAACACATGAACGCAGATACGGATTATT
CAATTGCGGAGGCCGCGTTCAACAAGGGCGAGACTGCAATGACTATTAACGGTCCATGGGCGTGGTCAAA
CATCGACACTTCTAAAGTGAACTACGGTGTCACTGTGCTCCCGACGTTTAAAGGTCAGCCGTCCAAACCG
TTTGTGGGCGTGCTGAGTGCAGGAATCAACGCGGCGAGTCCGAATAAAGAATTAGCGAAAGAATTTTTAG
AAAACTATCTGTTAACGGATGAGGGTCTGGAAGCTGTCAACAAAGACAAGCCTTTGGGGGCCGTGGCACT
GAAATCATATGAGGAAGAGTTAGCAAAGGATCCCCGCATCGCTGCGACCATGGAAAATGCCCAAAAAGGC
GAAATTATGCCAAATATCCCCCAGATGAGCGCTTTCTGGTACGCTGTCAGGACAGCCGTCATTAACGCCG
CGTCCGGCCGTCAAACTGTTGATGAAGCTTTGAAAGATGCACAGACTAATTCCTCGAGCAATAATAACAA
CAATAACAACAATAATAACCTGGGAATCGAGGGGCGTGAAAGCGGCTGCCTGCCGAAAGAAGCGGTGGTG
CAGATTCGCCTGACCAAAAAAGGCTATGATCCGGCTGCTAACAAAGCCCGAAAGGAAGCTGAGTTGGCTG
CTGCCACCGCTGAGCAATAACTAGCATAACCCCTTGGGGCCTCTAAACGGGTCTTGAGGGGTTTTTTGCT
GAAAGGAGGAACTATATCCGGATTGGCGAATGGG
[124 nt withheld, positions 3395-3518]
C
[91 nt withheld, positions 3520-3610]
A
[49 nt withheld, positions 3612-3660]
CCTTTGACGTTGGAGTCCACGTTCTTT
[37 nt withheld, positions 3688-3724]
ACCCTATCTCGGTCTATTCTTTTGATTTATAAGGGATTTTGCCGATTTCGGCCTATTGGTTAAAAAATGA
GCTGATTTAACAAAAATTTAACGCGAATTTTAACAAAATATTAACGTTTACAATTTCAGGTGGCACTTTT
CGGGGAAATGTGCGCGGAACCCCTATTTGTTTATTTTTCTAAATACATTCAAATATGTATCCGCTCATGA
GACAATAACCCTGATAAATGCTTCAATAATATTGAAAAAGGAAGAGTATGAGTATTCAACATTTCCGTGT
CGCCCTTATTCCCTTTTTTGCGGCATTTTGCCTTCCTGTTTTTGCTCACCCAGAAACGCTGGTGAAAGTA
AAAGATGCTGAAGATCAGTTGGGTGCACGAGTGGGTTACATCGAACTGGATCTCAACAGCGGTAAGATCC
TTGAGAGTTTTCGCCCCGAAGAACGTTTTCCAATGATGAGCACTTTTAAAGTTCTGCTATGTGGCGCGGT
ATTATCCCGTATTGACGCCGGGCAAGAGCAACTCGGTCGCCGCATACACTATTCTCAGAATGACTTGGTT
GAGTACTCACCAGTCACAGAAAAGCATCTTACGGATGGCATGACAGTAAGAGAATTATGCAGTGCTGCCA
TAACCATGAGTGATAACACTGCGGCCAACTTACTTCTGACAACGATCGGAGGACCGAAGGAGCTAACCGC
TTTTTTGCACAACATGGGGGATCATGTAACTCGCCTTGATCGTTGGGAACCGGAGCTGAATGAAGCCATA
CCAAACGACGAGCGTGACACCACGATGCCTGCAGCAATGGCAACAACGTTGCGCAAACTATTAACTGGCG
AACTACTTACTCTAGCTTCCCGGCAACAATTAATAGACTGGATGGAGGCGGATAAAGTTGCAGGACCACT
TCTGCGCTCGGCCCTTCCGGCTGGCTGGTTTATTGCTGATAAATCTGGAGCCGGTGAGCGTGGGTCTCGC
GGTATCATTGCAGCACTGGGGCCAGATGGTAAGCCCTCCCGTATCGTAGTTATCTACACGACGGGGAGTC
AGGCAACTATGGATGAACGAAATAGACAGATCGCTGAGATAGGTGCCTCACTGATTAAGCATTGGTAACT
GTCAGACCAAGTTTACTCATATATACTTTAGATTGATTTAAAACTTCATTTTTAATTTAAAAGGATCTAG
GTGAAGATCCTTTTTGATAATCTCATGACCAAAATCCCTTAACGTGAGTTTTCGTTCCACTGAGCGTCAG
ACCCCGTAGAAAAGATCAAAGGATCTTCTTGAGATCCTTTTTTTCTGCGCGTAATCTGCTGCTTGCAAAC
AAAAAAACCACCGCTACCAGCGGTGGTTTGTTTGCCGGATCAAGAGCTACCAACTCTTTTTCCGAAGGTA
ACTGGCTTCAGCAGAGCGCAGATACCAAATACTGTCCTTCTAGTGTAGCCGTAGTTAGGCCACCACTTCA
AGAACTCTGTAGCACCGCCTACATACCTCGCTCTGCTAATCCTGTTACCAGTGGCTGCTGCCAGTGGCGA
TAAGTCGTGTCTTACCGGGTTGGACTCAAGACGATAGTTACCGGATAAGGCGCAGCGGTCGGGCTGAACG
GGGGGTTCGTGCACACAGCCCAGCTTGGAGCGAACGACCTACACCGAACTGAGATACCTACAGCGTGAGC
TATGAGAAAGCGCCACGCTTCCCGAAGGGAGAAAGGCGGACAGGTATCCGGTAAGCGGCAGGGTCGGAAC
AGGAGAGCGCACGAGGGAGCTTCCAGGGGGAAACGCCTGGTATCTTTATAGTCCTGTCGGGTTTCGCCAC
CTCTGACTTGAGCGTCGATTTTTGTGATGCTCGTCAGGGGGGCGGAGCCTATGGAAAAACGCCAGCAACG
CGGCCTTTTTACGGTTCCTGGCCTTTTGCTGGCCTTTTGCTCACATGTTCTTTCCTGCGTTATCCCCTGA
TTCTGTGGATAACCGTATTACCGCCTTTGAGTGAGCTGATACCGCTCGCCGCAGCCGAACGACCGAGCGC
AGCGAGTCAGTGAGCGAGGAAGCGGAAGAGCGCCTGATGCGGTATTTTCTCCTTACGCATCTGTGCGGTA
TTTCACACCGCATATATGGTGCACTCTCAGTACAATCTGCTCTGATGCCGCATAGTTAAGCCAGTATACA
CTCCGCTATCGCTACGTGACTGGGTCATGGCTGCGCCCCGACACCCGCCAACACCCGCTGACGCGCCCTG
ACGGGCTTGTCTGCTCCCGGCATCCGCTTACAGACAAGCTGTGACCGTCTCCGGGAGCTGCATGTGTCAG
AGGTTTTCACCGTCATCACCGAAACGCGCGAGGCAGCTGCGGTAAAGCTCATCAGCGTGGTCGTGAAGCG
ATTCACAGATGTCTGCCTGTTCATCCGCGTCCAGCTCGTTGAGTTTCTCCAGAAGCGTTAATGTCTGGCT
TCTGATAAAGCGGGCCATGTTAAGGGCGGTTTTTTCCTGTTTGGTCACTGATGCCTCCGTGTAAGGGGGA
TTTCTGTTCATGGGGGTAATGATACCGATGAAACGAGAGAGGATGCTCACGATACGGGTTACTGATGATG
AACATGCCCGGTTACTGGAACGTTGTGAGGGTAAACAACTGGCGGTATGGATGCGGCGGGACCAGAGAAA
AATCACTCAGGGTCAATGCCAGCGCTTCGTTAATACAGATGTAGGTGTTCCACAGGGTAGCCAGCAGCAT
CCTGCGATGCAGATCCGGAACATAATGGTGCAGGGCGCTGACTTCCGCGTTTCCAGACTTTACGAAACAC
GGAAACCGAAGACCATTCATGTTGTTGCTCAGGTCGC
Features (pLannotate 1.2.2; 18 found; start..end, strand, type, name):
    130..421     -  CDS            TcR (fragment): tetracycline efflux protein; tet; confers resistance to tetracycline
    436..457     -  protein_bind   CAP binding site: CAP binding activates transcription in the presence of cAMP. E. coli catabolite activator protein
    470..1552    -  CDS            lacI: lac repressor; lacI; The lac repressor binds to the lac operator to inhibit transcription in E. coli. This inhibition can be relieved by adding lactose or isopropyl-β-D-thiogalactopyranoside (IPTG).
   1553..1630    -  promoter       lacI promoter: lacI
   1638..1917    -  CDS            TcR (fragment): tetracycline efflux protein; tet; confers resistance to tetracycline
   1939..1957    +  promoter       T7 promoter: promoter for bacteriophage T7 RNA polymerase
   1958..1982    +  protein_bind   lac operator: The lac repressor binds to the lac operator to inhibit transcription in E. coli. This inhibition can be relieved by adding lactose or isopropyl-β-D-thiogalactopyranoside (IPTG). lac repressor encoded by lacI
   1997..2019    +  RBS            RBS: efficient ribosome binding site from bacteriophage T7 gene 10 (Olins and Rangwala, 1989)
   2030..3127    +  CDS            malE (fragment): MALE_ECO57 - Experimental evidence at protein level: Swiss-Prot protein existence level 1. Part of the ABC transporter complex MalEFGK involved in maltose/maltodextrin import. Binds maltose and higher maltodextrins. From Escherichia coli O157:H7.
   3254..3303    +  CDS            SET1 (fragment): solubility-enhancement tag derived from T7 phage gene 10B
   3311..3358    +  terminator     T7 terminator: transcription terminator for bacteriophage T7 RNA polymerase
   3395..3850    +  rep_origin     f1 ori (sequence partly withheld): f1 bacteriophage origin of replication; arrow indicates direction of (+) strand synthesis
   3877..3981    +  promoter       AmpR promoter: bla
   3982..4842    +  CDS            AmpR: β-lactamase; bla; confers resistance to ampicillin, carbenicillin, and related antibiotics
   5013..5601    +  rep_origin     ori: high-copy-number ColE1/pMB1/pBR322/pUC origin of replication
   5787..5929    -  misc_feature   bom: basis of mobility region from pBR322
   6031..6222    -  CDS            rop: Rop protein, which maintains plasmids at low copy number; rop
   6239..58      +  CDS            YPB1_ECOLX (across the origin): Protein predicted: Swiss-Prot protein existence level 4. From Escherichia coli.
