[The description below was written by a language model from this plasmid's Addgene catalogue record and pLannotate feature annotations shown in this document.]
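Description:
pET-21_MBP-VidN is a 6,561 bp bacterial expression plasmid built on the pET-21 backbone for producing a synthetic fusion of maltose-binding protein (MBP) to VidN, the N-terminal fragment of a split intein. It is maintained in E. coli through a ColE1/pMB1-type origin accompanied by the pBR322 bom region and the rop gene, which moderates copy number, and it is selected with ampicillin via the β-lactamase (AmpR) cassette. An f1 phage origin is also present, and the annotation picks up short tetracycline-resistance fragments and a predicted E. coli open reading frame that are non-functional remnants of the pBR322-derived backbone.

Expression follows the standard pET arrangement. A T7 promoter immediately followed by a lac operator drives the insert, with the T7 gene 10 ribosome binding site upstream and a T7 terminator downstream. The plasmid-borne lacI gene supplies repressor, so transcription is held off until IPTG induction in a host that provides T7 RNA polymerase. The annotated coding region is dominated by malE (MBP), placed at the N-terminus of the insert, where it can aid solubility and allow amylose-based purification. The VidN segment itself is not separately annotated, but presumably lies in the short unannotated stretch after malE. A small downstream hit labelled as a T7 gene 10B-derived solubility tag fragment sits just before the terminator and may simply reflect backbone sequence.

According to the record, the protein expressed from this construct is used to demonstrate an intein splicing reaction, in the context of work on atypically split inteins for one-step purification and N-terminal functionalization of proteins. The matching C-terminal intein partner is not part of this plasmid.
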