Addgene plasmid #241013: pET-21_MBP-VidN
Purpose: VidN construct that can be bacterially expressed, used to demonstrate intein splicing reaction.
Depositing lab: Cole DeForest. Depositing organization: University of Washington. Publication: One-Step Purification and N-Terminal Functionalization of Bioactive Proteins via Atypically Split Inteins. Gharios R, Li A, Kopyeva I, Francis RM, DeForest CA. Bioconjug Chem. 2024 Jun 19;35(6):750-757. doi: 10.1021/acs.bioconjchem.4c00223. Epub 2024 May 30. PubMed 38815180.
Backbone
  Vector backbone: pET-21
  Backbone size w/o insert (bp): 5000
  Total vector size (bp): 6561
  Vector type: Bacterial Expression
Growth in bacteria
  Bacterial resistance: Ampicillin, 100 μg/mL
  Growth temperature: 37°C
  Growth strain: DH5alpha
  Copy number: Unknown
Gene/Insert
  Gene/Insert name: MBP-VidN
  Species: Synthetic
  Insert size (bp): 1218
  Promoter: T7
  Tag / fusion protein: MBP-tag (N terminal on insert)
  Cloning method: Gibson Cloning
  Sequencing primers: 5′ TAATACGACTCACTATAGGG
Terms and licenses: Academic/Nonprofit Terms; Industry Terms: Not Available to Industry
How to cite: pET-21_MBP-VidN was a gift from Cole DeForest (Addgene plasmid # 241013 ; http://n2t.net/addgene:241013 ; RRID:Addgene_241013)
